>Addgene plasmid #242852 | pFS552 | addgene full sequence | sequence record 485669 | Addgene NGS Result
TTGAGATCCTTTTTTTCTGCGCGTAATCTGCTGCTTGCAAACAAAAAAACCACCGCTACCAGCGGTGGTT
TGTTTGCCGGATCAAGAGCTACCAACTCTTTTTCCGAAGGTAACTGGCTTCAGCAGAGCGCAGATACCAA
ATACTGTTCTTCTAGTGTAGCCGTAGTTAGGCCACCACTTCAAGAACTCTGTAGCACCGCCTACATACCT
CGCTCTGCTAATCCTGTTACCAGTGGCTGCTGCCAGTGGCGATAAGTCGTGTCTTACCGGGTTGGACTCA
AGACGATAGTTACCGGATAAGGCGCAGCGGTCGGGCTGAACGGGGGGTTCGTGCACACAGCCCAGCTTGG
AGCGAACGACCTACACCGAACTGAGATACCTACAGCGTGAGCTATGAGAAAGCGCCACGCTTCCCGAAGG
GAGAAAGGCGGACAGGTATCCGGTAAGCGGCAGGGTCGGAACAGGAGAGCGCACGAGGGAGCTTCCAGGG
GGAAACGCCTGGTATCTTTATAGTCCTGTCGGGTTTCGCCACCTCTGACTTGAGCGTCGATTTTTGTGAT
GCTCGTCAGGGGGGCGGAGCCTATGGAAAAACGCCAGCAACGCGGCCTTTTTACGGTTCCTGGCCTTTTG
CTGGCCTTTTGCTCACATGTTCTTTCCTGCGTTATCCCCTGATTCTGTGGATAACCGTATTACCGCCTTT
GAGTGAGCTGATACCGCTCGCCGCAGCCGAACGACCGAGCGCAGCGAGTCAGTGAGCGAGGAAGCGGAAG
AGCGCCCAATACGCAAACCGCCTCTCCCCGCGCGTTGGCCGATTCATTAATGCAGGTTAACCTGGCTTAT
CGAAATTAATACGACTCACTATAGGGAGACCGGCAGATCCGCGGCCGCATAGGCCACTAGTGGATCTGAT
ATCATCGATGAATTCGAGCTCGTTTAAACTGTAAGATCTTTTGTATAGTTCATCCATGCCATGTGTAATC
CCAGCAGCTGTTACAAACTCAAGAAGGACCATGTGGTCTCTCTTTTCGTTGGGATCTTTCGAAAGCTTAG
ATTGATAGGACAGGTAATGGTTGTCTGGTAAAAGGACAGGGCCATCGCCAATTGGAGTATTTTGTTGATA
ATGGTCTGCTAGTTGAACGCTTCCATCTTCAATGTTGTGTCTAATTTTGAAGTTAACTTTGATTCCATTC
TTTTGTTTGTCTGCCATGATGTATACATTGTGTGAGTTATAGTTGTATTCCAATTTGTGTCCAAGAATGT
TTCCATCTTCTTTAAAATCAATACCTTTTAACTCGATTCTATTAACAAGGGTATCACCTTCAAACTTGAC
TTCAGCACGTGTCTTGTAGTTCCCGTCATCTTTGAAAAATATAGTTCTTTCCTGTACATAACCTTCGGGC
ATGGCACTCTTGAAAAAGTCATGCCGTTTCATATGATCTGGGTATCTAGCAAAGCACATTAGACCATAAC
CCAAAGTAGTGACAAGTGTTGGCCATGGAACAGGTAGTTTTCCAGTAGTGCAAATAAATTTAAGGGTAAG
TTTTCCGTATGTTGCATCACCTTCACCCTCTCCACTGACAGAAAATTTGTGCCCATTAACATCACCATCT
AATTCAACAAGAATTGGGACAACTCCAGTGAAAAGTTCTTCTCCTTTACTCATGCTAGCGCCCGAGCGGC
CGATGTTTACTGTAGAATACTAATTGATTCTTACTGAAACAAGTCTCTATCACTGATAGGGACACTCTAT
ATATACCTGGAGGAAGCGCCGATCCTCTCAATCTTCCATGACATGCCCCTGAGCCCACAGAAGCCGGTGG
AACAAATTGGTCGCTTCTTTAAGAATCGTTAACCGGAACGTTAGGGTACGTTGAAGGAGCGACCAAGCGA
GCGACGCGAGCCACCGTAGCCAATGTGCGAGTCCAGCGAGCTTAGAAGGGGCAAGAGATGGGGCCCGGGG
GGTCGAGGAGCTTGGCCCATTGCATACGTTGTATCCATATCATAATATGTACATTTATATTGGCTCATGT
CCAACATTACCGCCATGTTGACATTGATTATTGACTAGTTATTAATAGTAATCAATTACGGGGTCATTAG
TTCATAGCCCATATATGGAGTTCCGCGTTACATAACTTACGGTAAATGGCCCGCCTGGCTGACCGCCCAA
CGACCCCCGCCCATTGACGTCAATAATGACGTATGTTCCCATAGTAACGCCAATAGGGACTTTCCATTGA
CGTCAATGGGTGGAGTATTTACGGTAAACTGCCCACTTGGCAGTACATCAAGTGTATCATATGCCAAGTA
CGCCCCCTATTGACGTCAATGACGGTAAATGGCCCGCCTGGCATTATGCCCAGTACATGACCTTATGGGA
CTTTCCTACTTGGCAGTACATCTACGTATTAGTCATCGCTATTACCATGGTGATGCGGTTTTGGCAGTAC
ATCAATGGGCGTGGATAGCGGTTTGACTCACGGGGATTTCCAAGTCTCCACCCCATTGACGTCAATGGGA
GTTTGTTTTGGCACCAAAATCAACGGGACTTTCCAAAATGTCGTAACAACTCCGCCCCATTGACGCAAAT
GGGCGGTAGGCGTGTACGGTGGGAGGTCTATATAAGCAGAGCTCGTTTAGTGAACCGTCAGATCGCCTGG
AGACGCCATCCACGCTGTTTTGACCTCCATAGAAGACACCGGGACCGATCCAGCCTCCGCGGCCCCGAAT
TCATATGTCTAGATTAGATAAAAGTAAAGTGATTAACAGCGCATTAGAGCTGCTTAATGAGGTCGGAATC
GAAGGTTTAACAACCCGTAAACTCGCCCAGAAGCTAGGTGTAGAGCAGCCTACATTGTATTGGCATGTAA
AAAATAAGCGGGCTTTGCTCGACGCCTTAGCCATTGAGATGTTAGATAGGCACCATACTCACTTTTGCCC
TTTAGAAGGGGAAAGCTGGCAAGATTTTTTACGTAATAACGCTAAAAGTTTTAGATGTGCTTTACTAAGT
CATCGCGATGGAGCAAAAGTACATTTAGGTACACGGCCTACAGAAAAACAGTATGAAACTCTCGAAAATC
AATTAGCCTTTTTATGCCAACAAGGTTTTTCACTAGAGAATGCATTATATGCACTCAGCGCTGTGGGGCA
TTTTACTTTAGGTTGCGTATTGGAAGATCAAGAGCATCAAGTCGCTAAAGAAGAAAGGGAAACACCTACT
ACTGATAGTATGCCGCCATTATTACGACAAGCTATCGAATTATTTGATCACCAAGGTGCAGAGCCAGCCT
TCTTATTCGGCCTTGAATTGATCATATGCGGATTAGAAAAACAACTTAAATGTGAAAGTGGATCTTAACC
AATTCGCCCTATAGTGAGTCGTATTACGCGCGCTCACTGGCCGTCGTTTTACAACGTCGTGACTGGGAAA
ACCCTGGCGTTACCCAACTTAATCGCCTTGCAGCACATCCCCCTTTCGCCAGCTGGCGTAATAGCGAAGA
GGCCCGCACCGATCGCCCTTCCCAACAGTTGCGCAGCCTGAATGGCGAATGGGATGGCGGCGTTAGTATC
GAATCGACAGCAGTATAGCGACCAGCATTCACATACGATTGACGCATGATATTACTTTCTGCGCACTTAA
CTTCGCATCTGGGCAGATGATGTCGAGGCGAAAAAAAATATAAATCACGCTAACATTTGATTAAAATAGA
ACAACTACAATATAAAAAAACTATACAAATGACAAGTTCTTGAAAACAAGAATCTTTTTATTGTCAGTAC
TGATTAGAAAAACTCATCGAGCATCAAATGAAACTGCAATTTATTCATATCAGGATTATCAATACCATAT
TTTTGAAAAAGCCGTTTCTGTAATGAAGGAGAAAACTCACCGAGGCAGTTCCATAGGATGGCAAGATCCT
GGTATCGGTCTGCGATTCCGACTCGTCCAACATCAATACAACCTATTAATTTCCCCTCGTCAAAAATAAG
GTTATCAAGTGAGAAATCACCATGAGTGACGACTGAATCCGGTGAGAATGGCAAAAGCTTATGCATTTCT
TTCCAGACTTGTTCAACAGGCCAGCCATTACGCTCGTCATCAAAATCACTCGCATCAACCAAACCGTTAT
TCATTCGTGATTGCGCCTGAGCGAGACGAAATACGCGATCGCTGTTAAAAGGACAATTACAAACAGGAAT
CGAATGCAACCGGCGCAGGAACACTGCCAGCGCATCAACAATATTTTCACCTGAATCAGGATATTCTTCT
AATACCTGGAATGCTGTTTTGCCGGGGATCGCAGTGGTGAGTAACCATGCATCATCAGGAGTACGGATAA
AATGCTTGATGGTCGGAAGAGGCATAAATTCCGTCAGCCAGTTTAGTCTGACCATCTCATCTGTAACATC
ATTGGCAACGCTACCTTTGCCATGTTTCAGAAACAACTCTGGCGCATCGGGCTTCCCATACAATCGATAG
ATTGTCGCACCTGATTGCCCGACATTATCGCGAGCCCATTTATACCCATATAAATCAGCATCCATGTTGG
AATTTAATCGCGGCCTCGAAACGTGAGTCTTTTCCTTACCCATGGTTGTTTATGTTCGGATGTGATGTGA
GAACTGTATCCTAGCAAGATTTTAAAAGGAAGTATATGAAAGAAGAACCTCAGTGGCAAATCCTAACCTT
TTATATTTCTCTACAGGGGCGCGGCGTGGGGACAATTCAACGCGTCTGTGAGGGGAGCGTTTCCCTGCTC
GCAGGTCTGCAGCGAGGAGCCGTAATTTTTGCTTCGCGCCGTGCGGCCATCAAAATGTATGGATGCAAAT
GATTATACATGGGGATGTATGGGCTAAATGTACGGGCGACAGTCACATCATGCCCCTGAGCTGCGCACGT
CAAGACTGTCAAGGAGGGTATTCTGGGCCTCCATGTCGCTGGCCGGGTGACCCGGCGGGGACGAGGCAAG
CTAAACAGATCTGGCGCGCCTTAATTAACCCGGGGATCCGTCGACCTGCAGCGTACGAAGCTTCAGCTGG
CGGCCGCGTTCTATAGTGTCACCTAAATCGTATGTGTATGATACATAAGGTTATGTATTAATTGTAGCCG
CGTTCTAACGACAATATGTCCATATGGTGCACTCTCAGTACAATCTGCTCTGATGCCGCATAGTTAAGCC
AGCCCCGACACCCGCCAACACCCGCTGACGCGCCCTGACGGGCTTGTCTGCTCCCGGCATCCGCTTACAG
ACAAGCTGTGACCGTCTCCGGGAGCTGCATGTGTCAGAGGTTTTCACCGTCATCACCGAAACGCGCGAGA
CGAAAGGGCCTCGTGATACGCCTATTTTTATAGGTTAATGTCATGATAATAATGGTTTCTTAGACGTCAG
GTGGCACTTTTCGGGGAAATGTGCGCGGAACCCCTATTTGTTTATTTTTCTAAATACATTCAAATATGTA
TCCGCTCATGAGACAATAACCCTGATAAATGCTTCAATAATATTGAAAAAGGAAGAGTATGAGTATTCAA
CATTTCCGTGTCGCCCTTATTCCCTTTTTTGCGGCATTTTGCCTTCCTGTTTTTGCTCACCCAGAAACGC
TGGTGAAAGTAAAAGATGCTGAAGATCAGTTGGGTGCACGAGTGGGTTACATCGAACTGGATCTCAACAG
CGGTAAGATCCTTGAGAGTTTTCGCCCCGAAGAACGTTTTCCAATGATGAGCACTTTTAAAGTTCTGCTA
TGTGGCGCGGTATTATCCCGTATTGACGCCGGGCAAGAGCAACTCGGTCGCCGCATACACTATTCTCAGA
ATGACTTGGTTGAGTACTCACCAGTCACAGAAAAGCATCTTACGGATGGCATGACAGTAAGAGAATTATG
CAGTGCTGCCATAACCATGAGTGATAACACTGCGGCCAACTTACTTCTGACAACGATCGGAGGACCGAAG
GAGCTAACCGCTTTTTTGCACAACATGGGGGATCATGTAACTCGCCTTGATCGTTGGGAACCGGAGCTGA
ATGAAGCCATACCAAACGACGAGCGTGACACCACGATGCCTGTAGCAATGGCAACAACGTTGCGCAAACT
ATTAACTGGCGAACTACTTACTCTAGCTTCCCGGCAACAATTAATAGACTGGATGGAGGCGGATAAAGTT
GCAGGACCACTTCTGCGCTCGGCCCTTCCGGCTGGCTGGTTTATTGCTGATAAATCTGGAGCCGGTGAGC
GTGGGTCTCGCGGTATCATTGCAGCACTGGGGCCAGATGGTAAGCCCTCCCGTATCGTAGTTATCTACAC
GACGGGGAGTCAGGCAACTATGGATGAACGAAATAGACAGATCGCTGAGATAGGTGCCTCACTGATTAAG
CATTGGTAACTGTCAGACCAAGTTTACTCATATATACTTTAGATTGATTTAAAACTTCATTTTTAATTTA
AAAGGATCTAGGTGAAGATCCTTTTTGATAATCTCATGACCAAAATCCCTTAACGTGAGTTTTCGTTCCA
CTGAGCGTCAGACCCCGTAGAAAAGATCAAAGGATCTTC
Features (pLannotate 1.2.2; 16 found; start..end, strand, type, name):
      1..589     +  rep_origin     ori: high-copy-number ColE1/pMB1/pBR322/pUC origin of replication
    772..825     +  CDS            lacI (fragment): lac repressor; lacI; The lac repressor binds to the lac operator to inhibit transcription in E. coli. This inhibition can be relieved by adding lactose or isopropyl-β-D-thiogalactopyranoside (IPTG).
    847..865     +  promoter       T7 promoter: promoter for bacteriophage T7 RNA polymerase
    950..1663    -  CDS            10B: 10B is a fluorescent protein published in 1996, derived from Aequorea victoria.
   1721..1742    -  promoter       H1-2O2 promoter (fragment): doxycycline-inducible variant of the human H1 RNA promoter (Henriksen et al., 2007)
   2050..2429    +  enhancer       CMV enhancer: human cytomegalovirus immediate early enhancer
   2430..2633    +  promoter       CMV promoter: human cytomegalovirus (CMV) immediate early promoter
   2735..3355    +  CDS            tetR: TETR2_ECOLX - Experimental evidence at protein level: Swiss-Prot protein existence level 1. TetR is the repressor of the tetracycline resistance element; its N-terminal region forms a helix-turn-helix structure and binds DNA. Binding of tetracycline to TetR reduces the repressor affinity for the tetracycline resistance gene (tetA) promoter operator sites. From Escherichia coli.
   3368..3386    -  promoter       T7 promoter: promoter for bacteriophage T7 RNA polymerase
   3394..3549    +  CDS            lacZα (fragment): LacZα fragment of β-galactosidase; lacZ fragment
   3581..4937    -  gene           kanMX: yeast selectable marker conferring kanamycin resistance (Wach et al., 1994)
   5050..5068    -  promoter       SP6 promoter: promoter for bacteriophage SP6 RNA polymerase
   5131..5182    -  misc_feature   bom (fragment): basis of mobility region from pBR322
   5284..5319    -  CDS            rop (fragment): Rop protein, which maintains plasmids at low copy number; rop
   5414..5518    +  promoter       AmpR promoter: bla
   5519..6379    +  CDS            AmpR: β-lactamase; bla; confers resistance to ampicillin, carbenicillin, and related antibiotics
