[The description below was written by a language model from this plasmid's Addgene catalogue record and pLannotate feature annotations shown in this document.]
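Description:
pFS552 is a fission-yeast promoter-replacement template plasmid built on the pFA6a-kanMX6 backbone, a vector family commonly used as a PCR template for targeted integration at chromosomal loci. In E. coli it is maintained at high copy from a ColE1/pUC-type origin and selected with ampicillin through the β-lactamase gene. In Schizosaccharomyces pombe, integrants are selected with G418 via the kanMX cassette. The full sequence record is about 6.5 kb. The small lacI, lacZα, rop and bom fragments and the T7 and SP6 promoters annotated around the cassette are backbone remnants rather than functional payload.

The payload has two parts. A 621 bp TetR coding sequence, the tetracycline-responsive repressor originally from E. coli, is expressed from the CMV enhancer/promoter. On the opposite strand, diverging from it, is the enotetSW1 promoter driving a 714 bp mECitrine reporter. The automated annotation labels this reporter as the Aequorea-derived yellow variant "10B". It also picks up a short match to a doxycycline-inducible H1 promoter just upstream of the reporter, which probably reflects tet operator sequence within enotetSW1, although the promoter itself is not annotated as a feature. kanMX lies on the far side of TetR. A single integrated fragment could therefore carry the marker, the repressor and the regulated promoter together.

TetR bound to operator sites should hold the promoter off until tetracycline or an analogue releases it. The stated purpose is to replace a gene's native promoter with PenotetSW1 at its endogenous locus, giving tetracycline-inducible control of that gene. The record does not say whether mECitrine serves as a promoter reporter or as an N-terminal tag on the target gene.
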