Addgene plasmid #242852: pFS552
Purpose: This plasmid will be used to replace the promoter of a gene with the PenotetSW1 promoter at its endogenous locus
Depositing lab: Nick Rhind. Depositing organization: University of Massachusetts, Worcester. Publication: A Tetracycline-Inducible Promoter Replacement System for Schizosaccharomyces pombe. Bashir S, Sivakumar S, Rhind N. MicroPubl Biol. 2025 Aug 21;2025:10.17912/micropub.biology.001759. doi: 10.17912/micropub.biology.001759. eCollection 2025. PubMed 40918427.
Backbone
  Vector backbone: pFA6a-kanMX6
  Backbone size w/o insert (bp): 3938
  Vector type: Yeast Expression
  Selectable markers: KanMX6 (select with G418)
Growth in bacteria
  Bacterial resistance: Ampicillin, 100 μg/mL
  Growth temperature: 37°C
  Growth strain: DH5alpha
  Copy number: High Copy
Gene/Insert 1
  Gene/Insert name: TetR
  Species: S. pombe (fission yeast)
  Insert size (bp): 621
  Promoter: CMV promoter
  Cloning method: Gibson Cloning
  Sequencing primers: 5′ unknown
Gene/Insert 2
  Gene/Insert name: mECitrine
  Species: S. pombe (fission yeast)
  Insert size (bp): 714
  Promoter: enotetSW1 promoter
  Cloning method: Gibson Cloning
  Sequencing primers: 5′ unknown
Terms and licenses: Academic/Nonprofit Terms; Industry Terms: Not Available to Industry
How to cite: pFS552 was a gift from Nick Rhind (Addgene plasmid # 242852 ; http://n2t.net/addgene:242852 ; RRID:Addgene_242852)
